>Addgene plasmid #237913 | TRBV6-1 | addgene full sequence | sequence record 478922 | Addgene NGS Result
CTGAGAGACTCTAAATCCAGTGACAAGTCTGTCTGCCTATTCACCGATTTTGATTCTCAAACAAATGTGT
CACAAAGTAAGGATTCTGACGTCTATATCACAGACAAAACTGTGCTAGACATGAGGTCTATGGACTTCAA
GAGCAACAGTGCTGTGGCCTGGAGCAACAAATCTGACTTTGCATGTGCAAACGCCTTCAACAACAGCATT
ATTCCAGAAGATACCTTCTTCCCCAGCCCAGAAAGTTCCTGTGATGTCAAGCTGGTCGAGAAATCTTTTG
AAACAGATACGAACCTAAACTTTCAAAACCTGTCAGTGATTGGGTTCCGAATCCTCCTCCTGAAAGTGGC
CGGGTTTAATCTGCTCATGACGCTGCGGCTGTGGTCCAGCTGAGGAATTCATCAGAAGAGCCTCGAGGCG
GCCGCATGTGAGTCTCCCTATAGTGAGTCGTATTAATTTCGCGGGCGGAACCCCTATTTGTTTATTTTTC
TAAATACATTCAAATATGTATCCGCTCATGAGTAGCACCAGGCGTTTAAGGGCACCAATAACTGCCTTAA
AAAAATTACGCCCCGCCCTGCCACTCATCGCAGTACTGTTGTAATTCATTAAGCATTCTGCCGACATGGA
AGCCATCACAAACGGCATGATGAACCTGAATCGCCAGCGGCATCAGCACCTTGTCGCCTTGCGTATAATA
TTTGCCCATGGTGAAAACGGGGGCGAAGAAGTTGTCCATATTGGCCACGTTTAAATCAAAACTGGTGAAA
CTCACCCAGGGATTGGCTGAGACAAAAAACATATTCTCAATAAACCCTTTAGGGAAATAGGCCAGGTTTT
CACCGTAACACGCCACATCTTGCGAATATATGTGTAGAAACTGCCGGAAATCGTCGTGGTATTCACTCCA
GAGCGATGAAAACGTTTCAGTTTGCTCATGGAAAACGGTGTAACAAGGGTGAACACTATCCCATATCACC
AGCTCACCGTCTTTCATTGCCATACGAAATTCCGGATGAGCATTCATCAGGCGGGCAAGAATGTGAATAA
AGGCCGGATAAAACTTGTGCTTATTTTTCTTTACGGTCTTTAAAAAGGCCGTAATATCCAGCTGAACGGT
CTGGTTATAGGTACATTGAGCAACTGACTGAAATGCCTCAAAATGTTCTTTACGATGCCATTGGGATATA
TCAACGGTGGTATATCCAGTGATTTTTTTCTCCATTTTAGCTTCCTTAGCTCCTGAAAATCTCGATAACT
CAAAAAATACGCCCGGTAGTGATCTTATTTCATTATGGTGAAAGTTGGAACCTCTTACGTGCCGATCAAA
GTCTCATTTTCGCCAAAAGTTGTCATGACCAAAATCCCTTAACGTGAGTTTTCGTTCCACTGAGCGTCAG
ACCCCGTAGAAAAGATCAAAGGATCTTCTTGAGATCCTTTTTTTCTGCGCGTAATCTGCTGCTTGCAAAC
AAAAAAACCACCGCTACCAGCGGTGGTTTGTTTGCCGGATCAAGAGCTACCAACTCTTTTTCCGAAGGTA
ACTGGCTTCAGCAGAGCGCAGATACCAAATACTGTTCTTCTAGTGTAGCCGTAGTTAGGCCACCACTTCA
AGAACTCTGTAGCACCGCCTACATACCTCGCTCTGCTAATCCTGTTACCAGTGGCTGCTGCCAGTGGCGA
TAAGTCGTGTCTTACCGGGTTGGACTCAAGACGATAGTTACCGGATAAGGCGCAGCGGTCGGGCTGAACG
GGGGGTTCGTGCACACAGCCCAGCTTGGAGCGAACGACCTACACCGAACTGAGATACCTACAGCGTGAGC
TATGAGAAAGCGCCACGCTTCCCGAAGGGAGAAAGGCGGACAGGTATCCGGTAAGCGGCAGGGTCGGAAC
AGGAGAGCGCACGAGGGAGCTTCCAGGGGGAAACGCCTGGTATCTTTATAGTCCTGTCGGGTTTCGCCAC
CTCTGACTTGAGCGTCGATTTTTGTGATGCTCGTCAGGGGGGCGGAGCCTATGGAAAAACGCCAGCAATG
CGGCCTTTTTACGGTTCCTGGCCTTTTGCTGGCCTTTTGCTCACATGTTCTTTCCTGCGTTATCCCCTGA
TTCTGTGGATAACCGTATTACCGCCTTTGAGTGAGCTGATACCGCTCGCCGCAGCCGAACGACCGAGCGC
AGCGAGTCAGTGAGCGAGGAAGCCGAAAAATCAATAATCAGACAACAAGATGTGCGAACTCGATATTTTA
CACGACTCTCTTTACCAATTCTGCCCCGAATTACACTTAAAACGACTCAACAGCTTAACGTTGGCTTGCC
ACGCATTACTTGACTGTAAAACTCTCACTCTTACCGAACTTGGCCGTAACCTGCCAACCAAAGCGAGAAC
AAAACATAACATCAAACGAATCGACCGATTGTTAGGTAATCGTCACTTGCAGGAAGGTTTAAACGCATTT
AGGTGACACTATAGAAGTGTGTATCGCTCGAGGCTCTTCAGCATCTAGAGCCACCGGCATGAGCCACCAT
GAGCATCGGGCTCCTGTGCTGTGTGGCCTTTTCTCTCCTGTGGGCAAGTCCAGTGAATGCTGGTGTCACT
CAGACCCCAAAATTCCAGGTCTTGAAAACGGGACAGAGCATGACACTGCAGTGTGCCCAGGATATGAACC
ATAACTCCATGTACTGGTATCGACAAGACCCAGGCATGGGACTGAGGCTGATTTATTACTCAGCTTCTGA
GGGTACCACTGACAAAGGAGAAGTCCCCAATGGCTACAATGTCTCCAGATTAAACAAACGGGAGTTCTCG
CTCAGGCTGGAGTCGGCTGCTCCCTCCCAGACATCTGTGTACTTCTGTTAGTCTTCGTCACGAGACGTAA
TGGAGACCATGCGATATCCGTAGGTCTCGAAACCGTCTCGGGGTGAAGACATTGTGTACCAG
Features (pLannotate 1.2.2; 7 found; start..end, strand, type, name):
    437..455     -  promoter       T7 promoter: promoter for bacteriophage T7 RNA polymerase
    465..522     +  promoter       AmpR promoter (fragment): bla
    569..1225    -  CDS            cat: CAT_ECOLX - Experimental evidence at protein level: Swiss-Prot protein existence level 1. This enzyme is an effector of chloramphenicol resistance in bacteria. From Escherichia coli. This protein is used as a marker in many commonly used cloning vectors, such as pACYC184.
   1226..1328    -  promoter       cat promoter: promoter of the E. coli cat gene encoding chloramphenicol acetyltransferase
   1429..2017    +  rep_origin     ori: high-copy-number ColE1/pMB1/pBR322/pUC origin of replication
   2447..2465    +  promoter       SP6 promoter: promoter for bacteriophage SP6 RNA polymerase
   2540..390     +  CDS            TRA (fragment) (across the origin): TRAR2_HUMAN - Experimental evidence at protein level: Swiss-Prot protein existence level 1. The alpha chain of TRAV38-2DV8*01J31*01C*01/TRBV25- 1*01J2S3*01C2*01 alpha-beta T cell receptor (TR) clonotype that displays pan-cancer cell recognition via the invariant MR1 molecule. On CD8-positive T cell clone MC.7.G5, likely recognizes tumor-specific or -associated metabolite(s) essential for cancer cell survival, triggering killing of many cancer cell types including lung, melanoma, leukemia, colon, breast, prostate, bone and ovarian cancer cells. Mediates cancer cell cytotoxicity in an HLA-indepe
