[The description below was written by a language model from this plasmid's Addgene catalogue record and pLannotate feature annotations shown in this document.]
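Description:
TRBV6-1 is a small bacterial cloning plasmid (about 2.9 kb by the sequenced record) built on the pGGA-select backbone and catalogued as a synthetic biology vector. It serves as a modular part donor rather than an expression construct. It is propagated in E. coli at high copy from a ColE1/pUC-type origin and selected with chloramphenicol through a cat gene driven by its native cat promoter. A short fragment of the AmpR promoter is also annotated, but there is no ampicillin resistance gene. SP6 and T7 phage promoters flank the insert region, as is typical of this kind of destination backbone. No eukaryotic promoter, polyadenylation signal or viral element is annotated, so the plasmid does not appear designed to express a receptor in mammalian cells on its own.

The payload is a human insert named TRBV6-1-TRAC, listed at 414 bp with no mutations. According to the stated purpose, it supplies a TRBV6-1 beta-chain variable gene allele together with the T cell receptor alpha constant region (TRAC). The automated annotation detects only a partial match to a human TCR alpha chain, spanning the numbering origin between the SP6 and T7 promoters. This is consistent with the TRAC portion, while the TRBV6-1 segment is not separately annotated. That feature spans more than the listed 414 bp, and the record does not explain the difference.

The plasmid is intended as one member of a set of pre-made germline parts for building full TCRs by cloning, in support of scalable TCR synthesis and antigen-reactivity screening. The record lists the cloning method as unknown and does not describe the assembly sites or the arrangement of the two segments.
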