Addgene plasmid #237913: TRBV6-1
Purpose: Encodes TRBV6-1 allele and TRAC to generate TCRs via cloning
Depositing lab: Michael Birnbaum. Depositing organization: Massachusetts Institute of Technology. Publication: Scalable TCR synthesis and screening enable antigen reactivity mapping in vitiligo. Gaglione SA, Mukkamala RS, Krishna C, Smith BE, Wadsworth MH 2nd, Jelinsky SA, Perez CR, Schmidt-Hong L, Katz EL, Gellatly KJ, Ali LR, Shen J, Holec PV, Zhao QH, Chan AO, Xu EJK, Kravarik KM, Guzova JA, Dobson CS, Singh H, Garber M, Dougan M, Dougan SK, Harris JE, Winkler A, Birnbaum ME. Immunity. 2026 Feb 10;59(2):477-493.e9. doi: 10.1016/j.immuni.2026.01.001. Epub 2026 Jan 28. PubMed 41610844.
Backbone
  Vector backbone: pGGA-select
  Backbone manufacturer: Addgene Plasmid #195714
  Backbone size w/o insert (bp): 2518
  Vector type: Synthetic Biology
Growth in bacteria
  Bacterial resistance: Chloramphenicol, 25 μg/mL
  Growth temperature: 37°C
  Growth strain: DH5alpha
  Copy number: High Copy
Gene/Insert
  Gene/Insert name: TRBV6-1-TRAC
  Species: H. sapiens (human)
  Insert size (bp): 414
  Mutation: None
  Entrez Gene: TRBV6-1 (a.k.a. TCRBV13S3, TCRBV6S1, TRBV61)
  Cloning method: Unknown
Terms and licenses: Academic/Nonprofit Terms; Industry Terms: Not Available to Industry
Depositor comments: Please visit https://doi.org/10.1101/2025.04.24.649726 for bioRxiv preprint.
How to cite: TRBV6-1 was a gift from Michael Birnbaum (Addgene plasmid # 237913 ; http://n2t.net/addgene:237913 ; RRID:Addgene_237913)
